>Addgene plasmid #36277 | pHE-4 | depositor full sequence | sequence record 45419 | pHE-4 sequence 6685 bps
GCAAACTATTAACTGGCGAACTACTTACTCTAGCTTCCCGGCAACAATTAATAGACTGGATGGAGGCGGA
TAAAGTTGCAGGACCACTTCTGCGCTCGGCCCTTCCGGCTGGCTGGTTTATTGCTGATAAATCTGGAGCC
GGTGAGCGTGGGTCTCGCGGTATCATTGCAGCACTGGGGCCAGATGGTAAGCCCTCCCGTATCGTAGTTA
TCTACACGACGGGGAGTCAGGCAACTATGGATGAACGAAATAGACAGATCGCTGAGATAGGTGCCTCACT
GATTAAGCATTGGTAACTGTCAGACCAAGTTTACTCATATATACTTTAGATTGATT
[125 nt withheld, positions 337-461]
C
[141 nt withheld, positions 463-603]
CCTTTGACGTTGGAGTCCACGTTCTTTAATAGTGGACTCTTGTTCCAAACTTGAACAACACTCAACCCTA
TCTCGGGCTATTCTTTTGATTTATAAGGGATTTTGCCGATTTCGGCCTATTGGTTAAAAAATGAGCTGAT
TTAACAAAAATTTAACGCGAATTTTAACAAAATATTAACGTTTACAATTTAAAAGGATCTAGGTGAAGAT
CCTTTTTGATAATCTCATGACCAAAATCCCTTAACGTGAGTTTTCGTTCCACTGAGCGTCAGACCCCGTA
GAAAAGATCAAAGGATCTTCTTGAGATCCTTTTTTTCTGCGCGTAATCTGCTGCTTGCAAACAAAAAAAC
CACCGCTACCAGCGGTGGTTTGTTTGCCGGATCAAGAGCTACCAACTCTTTTTCCGAAGGTAACTGGCTT
CAGCAGAGCGCAGATACCAAATACTGTCCTTCTAGTGTAGCCGTAGTTAGGCCACCACTTCAAGAACTCT
GTAGCACCGCCTACATACCTCGCTCTGCTAATCCTGTTACCAGTCAGGCATTTGAGAAGCACACGGTCAC
ACTGCTTCCGGTAGTCAATAAACCGGTAAACCAGCAATAGACATAAGCGGCTATTTAACGACCCTGCCCT
GAACCGACGACCGGGTCGAATTTGCTTTCGAATTTCTGCCATTCATCCGCTTATTATCACTTATTCAGGC
GTAGCACCAGGCGTTTAAGGGCACCAATAACTGCCTTAAAAAAATTACGCCCCGCCCTGCCACTCATCGC
AGTACTGTTGTAATTCATTAAGCATTCTGCCGACATGGAAGCCATCACAGACGGCATGATGAACCTGAAT
CGCCAGCGGCATCAGCACCTTGTCGCCTTGCGTATAATATTTGCCCATGGTGAAAACGGGGGCGAAGAAG
TTGTCCATATTGGCCACGTTTAAATCAAAACTGGTGAAACTCACCCAGGGATTGGCTGAGACGAAAAACA
TATTCTCAATAAACCCTTTAGGGAAATAGGCCAGGTTTTCACCGTAACACGCCACATCTTGCGAATATAT
GTGTAGAAACTGCCGGAAATCGTCGTGGTATTCACTCCAGAGCGATGAAAACGTTTCAGTTTGCTCATGG
AAAACGGTGTAACAAGGGTGAACACTATCCCATATCACCAGCTCACCGTCTTTCATTGCCATACGGAATT
CCGGATGAGCATTCATCAGGCGGGCAAGAATGTGAATAAAGGCCGGATAAAACTTGTGCTTATTTTTCTT
TACGGTCTTTAAAAAGGCCGTAATATCCAGCTGAACGGTCTGGTTATAGGTACATTGAGCAACTGACTGA
AATGCCTCAAAATGTTCTTTACGATGCCATTGGGATATATCAACGGTGGTATATCCAGTGATTTTTTTCT
CCATTTTAGCTTCCTTAGCTCCTGAAAATCTCGATAACTCAAAAAATACGCCCGGTAGTGATCTTATTTC
ATTATGGTGAAAGTTGGAACCTCTTACGTGCCGATCAACGTCTCATTTTCGCCAAAAGTTGGCCCAGGGC
TTCCCGGTATCAACAGGGACACCAGGATTTATTTATTCTGCGAAGTGATCTTCCGTCACAGGTATTTATT
CGGCGCAAAGTGCGTCGGGTGATGCTGCCAACTTACTGATTTAGTGTATGATGGTGTTTTTGAGGTGCTC
CAGTGGCTTCTGTTTCTATCAGCTGTCCCTCCTGTTCAGCTACTGACGGGGTGGTGCGTAACGGCAAAAG
CACCGCCGGACATCAGCGCTAGCGGAGTGTATACTGGCTTACTATGTTGGCACTGATGAGGGTGTCAGTG
AAGTGCTTCATGTGGCAGGAGAAAAAAGGCTGCACCGGTGCGTCAGCAGAATATGTGATACAGGATATAT
TCCGCTTCCTCGCTCACTGACTCGCTACGCTCGGTCGTTCGACTGCGGCGAGCGGAAATGGCTTACGAAC
GGGGCGGAGATTTCCTGGAAGATGCCAGGAAGATACTTAACAGGGAAGTGAGAGGGCCGCGGCAAAGCCG
TTTTTCCATAGGCTCCGCCCCCCTGACAAGCATCACGAAATCTGACGCTCAAATCAGTGGTGGCGAAACC
CGACAGGACTATAAAGATACCAGGCGTTTCCCCCTGGCGGCTCCCTCGTGCGCTCTCCTGTTCCTGCCTT
TCGGTTTACCGGTGTCATTCCGCTGTTATGGCCGCGTTTGTCTCATTCCACGCCTGACACTCAGTTCCGG
GTAGGCAGTTCGCTCCAAGCTGGACTGTATGCACGAACCCCCCGTTCAGTCCGACCGCTGCGCCTTATCC
GGTAACTATCGTCTTGAGTCCAACCCGGAAAGACATGCAAAAGCACCACTGGCAGCAGCCACTGGTAATT
GATTTAGAGGAGTTAGTCTTGAAGTCATGCGCCGGTTAAGGCTAAACTGAAAGGACAAGTTTTGGTGACT
GCGCTCCTCCAAGCCAGTTACCTCGGTTCAAAGAGTTGGTAGCTCAGAGAACCTTCGAAAAACCGCCCTG
CAAGGCGGTTTTTTCGTTTTCAGAGCAAGAGATTACGCGCAGACCAAAACGATCTCAAGAAGATCATCTT
ATTAATCAGATAAAATATTTGCTCATGAGCCCGAAGTGGCGAGCCCGATCTTCCCCATCGGTGATGTCGG
CGATATAGGCGCCAGCAACCGCACCTGTGGCGCCGGTGATGCCGGCCACGATGCGTCCGGCGTAGAGGAT
CTGCTCATGTTTGACAGCTTATCATCGATGCATAATGTGCCTGTCAAATGGACGAAGCAGGGATTCTGCA
AACCCTATGCTACTCCGTCAAGCCGTCAATTGTCTGATTCGTTACCAATTATGACAACTTGACGGCTACA
TCATTCACTTTTTCTTCACAACCGGCACGGAACTCGCTCGGGCTGGCCCCGGTGCATTTTTTAAATACCC
GCGAGAAATAGAGTTGATCGTCAAAACCAACATTGCGACCGACGGTGGCGATAGGCATCCGGGTGGTGCT
CAAAAGCAGCTTCGCCTGGCTGATACGTTGGTCCTCGCGCCAGCTTAAGACGCTAATCCCTAACTGCTGG
CGGAAAAGATGTGACAGACGCGACGGCGACAAGCAAACATGCTGTGCGACGCTGGCGATATCAAAATTGC
TGTCTGCCAGGTGATCGCTGATGTACTGACAAGCCTCGCGTACCCGATTATCCATCGGTGGATGGAGCGA
CTCGTTAATCGCTTCCATGCGCCGCAGTAACAATTGCTCAAGCAGATTTATCGCCAGCAGCTCCGAATAG
CGCCCTTCCCCTTGCCCGGCGTTAATGATTTGCCCAAACAGGTCGCTGAAATGCGGCTGGTGCGCTTCAT
CCGGGCGAAAGAACCCCGTATTGGCAAATATTGACGGCCAGTTAAGCCATTCATGCCAGTAGGCGCGCGG
ACGAAAGTAAACCCACTGGTGATACCATTCGCGAGCCTCCGGATGACGACCGTAGTGATGAATCTCTCCT
GGCGGGAACAGCAAAATATCACCCGGTCGGCAAACAAATTCTCGTCCCTGATTTTTCACCACCCCCTGAC
CGCGAATGGTGAGATTGAGAATATAACCTTTCATTCCCAGCGGTCGGTCGATAAAAAAATCGAGATAACC
GTTGGCCTCAATCGGCGTTAAACCCGCCACCAGATGGGCATTAAACGAGTATCCCGGCAGCAGGGGATCA
TTTTGCGCTTCAGCCATACTTTTCATACTCCCGCCATTCAGAGAAGAAACCAATTGTCCATATTGCATCA
GACATTGCCGTCACTGCGTCTTTTACTGGCTCTTCTCGCTAACCAAACCGGTAACCCCGCTTATTAAAAG
CATTCTGTAACAAAGCGGGACCAAAGCCATGACAAAAACGCGTAACAAAAGTGTCTATAATCACGGCAGA
AAAGTCCACATTGATTATTTGCACGGCGTCACACTTTGCTATGCCATAGCATTTTTATCCATAAGATTAG
CGGATCCTACCTGACGCTTTTTATCGCAACTCTCTACTGTTTCTCCATACCCGTTTTTTTGGGCTAGCGA
ATTCGAGCTCGGTACCCGGGGATCCGCTAGCGAATTCGAGCTCGGTACCCGGGGATCCTCTAGAAATAAT
TTTGTTTAACTTTAAGAAGGAGATATACATATGTGGCGTTTTTTTTATACCAGCTTGCTTTTAATTTGCC
AGCCGTTGATATTGTGTTTTATTGGCTTGCTCAGTGTTAAATCTCCACGTTATCGTCAGCGTTTGGGTGA
ACGTTACGGTTTTTACCGCCATCCGCTAAAACCAGGCGGCATTATGCTGCACTCCGTCTCCGTCGGTGAA
ACTCTGGCGGCAATCCCGTTGGTGCGCGCGCTGCGTCATCGTTATCCTGATTTACCGATTACCGTAACAA
CCATGACGCCAACCGGTTCGGAGCGCGTACAATCGGCTTTCGGGAAGGATGTTCAGCACGTTTATCTGCC
GTATGATCTGCCCGATGCACTCAACCGTTTCCTGAATAAAGTCGACCCTAAACTGGTGTTGATTATGGAA
ACCGAACTATGGCCTAACCTGATTGCGGCGCTACATAAACGTAAAATTCCGCTGGTGATCGCTAACGCGC
GACTCTCTGCCCGCTCGGCCGCAGGTTATGCCAAACTGGGTAAATTCGTCCGTCGCTTGCTGCGTCGTAT
TACGCTGATTGCTGCGCAAAATGAAGAAGATGGTGCACGTTTTGTGGCGCTGGGCGCAAAAAATAATCAG
GTGACCGTTACCGGTAGCCTGAAATTCGATATTTCTGTAACGCCGCAGTTGGCTGCTAAAGCCGTGACGC
TGCGCCGCCAGTGGGCACCACACCGCCCGGTATGGATTGCCACCAGCACTCACGAAGGCGAAGAGAGTGT
GGTGATCGCCGCACATCAGGCATTGTTACAGCAATTCCCGAATTTATTGCTCATCCTGGTACCCCGTCAT
CCGGAACGCTTCCCGGATGCGATTAACCTTGTCCGCCAGGCTGGACTAAGCTATATCACACGCTCTTCAG
GGGAAGTCCCCTCCACCAGCACGCAGGTTGTGGTTGGCGATACGATGGGCGAGTTGATGTTACTGTATGG
CATTGCCGATCTCGCCTTTGTTGGCGGTTCACTGGTTGAACGTGGTGGGCATAATCCGCTGGAAGCTGCC
GCACACGCTATTCCGGTATTGATGGGGCCGCATACTTTTAACTTTAAAGACATTTGCGCGCGGCTGGAGC
AGGCAAGCGGGCTGATTACCGTTACCGATGCCACTACGCTTGCAAAAGAGGTTTCCTCTTTACTCACCGA
CGCCGATTACCGTAGTTTCTATGGCCGTCATGCCGTTGAAGTACTGTATCAAAACCAGGGCGCGCTACAG
CGTCTGCTTCAACTGCTGGAACCTTACCTGCCACCGAAAACGCATTGAAAGCTTGGCTGTTTTGGCGGAT
GAGAGAAGATTTTCAGCCTGATACAGATTAAATCAGAACGCAGAAGCGGTCTGATAAAACAGAATTTGCC
TGGCGGCAGTAGCGCGGTGGTCCCACCTGACCCCATGCCGAACTCAGAAGTGAAACGCCGTAGCGCCGAT
GGTAGTGTGGGGTCTCCCCATGCGAGAGTAGGGAACTGCCAGGCATCAAATAAAACGAAAGGCTCAGTCG
AAAGACTGGGCCTTTCGTTTTATCTGTTGTTTGTCGGTGAACGCTCTCCTGAGTAGGACAAATCCGCCGG
GAGCGGATTTGAACGTTGCGAAGCAACGGCCCGGAGGGTGGCGGGCAGGACGCCCGCCATAAACTGCCAG
GCATCAAATTAAGCAGAAGGCCATCCTGACGGATGGCCTTTTTGCGTTTCTACAAACTCTTTTGTTTATT
TTTCTAAATACATTCAAATATGTATCCGCTCATGAGACAATAACCCTGATAAATGCTTCAATAATATTGA
AAAAGGAAGAGTATGAGTATTCAACATTTCCGTGTCGCCCTTATTCCCTTTTTTGCGGCATTTTGCCTTC
CTGTTTTTGCTCACCCAGAAACGCTGGTGAAAGTAAAAGATGCTGAAGATCAGTTGGGTGCA
Features (pLannotate 1.2.2; 21 found; start..end, strand, type, name):
      1..295     +  CDS            bla(M) (fragment): β-lactamase lacking the signal sequence; bla(M); allows cytosolic expression of β-lactamase
    338..793     +  rep_origin     f1 ori (sequence partly withheld): f1 bacteriophage origin of replication; arrow indicates direction of (+) strand synthesis
    904..1137    +  rep_origin     ori (fragment): high-copy-number ColE1/pMB1/pBR322/pUC origin of replication
   1348..2007    -  CDS            CmR: chloramphenicol acetyltransferase; cat; confers resistance to chloramphenicol
   2008..2110    -  promoter       cat promoter: promoter of the E. coli cat gene encoding chloramphenicol acetyltransferase
   2231..2374    +  mobile_element IS1 (fragment): prokaryotic transposable element IS1
   2493..2548    -  rep_origin     RSF ori (fragment): Plasmids containing the RSF 1030 origin of replication can be propagated in E. coli cells that contain additional plasmids with compatible origins.
   2636..3181    -  rep_origin     p15A ori: Plasmids containing the medium-copy-number p15A origin of replication can be propagated in E. coli cells that contain a second plasmid with the ColE1 origin.
   3214..3334    -  CDS            TcR (fragment): tetracycline efflux protein; tet; confers resistance to tetracycline
   3344..3362    +  promoter       tet promoter (fragment): E. coli promoter for tetracycline efflux protein gene
   3452..4330    -  CDS            araC: L-arabinose regulatory protein; araC
   4357..4641    +  promoter       araBAD promoter: araBAD; promoter of the L-arabinose operon of E. coli; the araC regulatory gene is transcribed in the opposite direction (Guzman et al., 1995)
   4662..4693    +  misc_feature   MCS (fragment): pUC18/19 multiple cloning site
   4695..4727    +  misc_feature   MCS (fragment): pUC18/19 multiple cloning site
   4734..4756    +  RBS            RBS: efficient ribosome binding site from bacteriophage T7 gene 10 (Olins and Rangwala, 1989)
   4764..6038    +  CDS            waaA: KDTA_ECOLI - Also known as kdtA. Experimental evidence at protein level: Swiss-Prot protein existence level 1. Involved in lipopolysaccharide (LPS) biosynthesis. Catalyzes the transfer of two 3-deoxy-D-manno-octulosonate (Kdo) residues from CMP-Kdo to lipid IV(A), the tetraacyldisaccharide-1,4'-bisphosphate precursor of lipid A. From Escherichia coli (strain K12).
   6131..6246    +  ncRNA          5S rRNA: Accession: RF00001 - 5S ribosomal RNA
   6250..6336    +  terminator     rrnB T1 terminator: Escherichia coli rrnB; transcription terminator T1 from the E. coli rrnB gene
   6428..6455    +  terminator     rrnB T2 terminator: transcription terminator T2 from the E. coli rrnB gene
   6474..6565    +  promoter       AmpR promoter: bla
   6566..6685    +  CDS            AmpR (fragment): β-lactamase; bla; confers resistance to ampicillin, carbenicillin, and related antibiotics
