[The description below was written by a language model from this plasmid's Addgene catalogue record and pLannotate feature annotations shown in this document.]
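Description:
pHE-4 is an arabinose-inducible bacterial expression plasmid built on the pBAD33.1 backbone, 6,685 bp in the depositor's full sequence. It replicates in E. coli from the medium-copy p15A origin, which is compatible with ColE1-type plasmids, and is selected with chloramphenicol through a cat gene driven by its own promoter. An f1 phage origin is also present. The annotation picks up several remnants typical of this backbone lineage, including fragments of β-lactamase with its promoter, a tetracycline resistance gene fragment, an IS1 fragment and short ColE1 and RSF origin fragments. These are partial and none is recorded as a working marker or replicon.

The expression cassette consists of the divergently transcribed araC regulator gene and the araBAD promoter, followed by polylinker remnants, a strong ribosome binding site from phage T7 gene 10, the insert, and the rrnB T1 and T2 terminators (with the adjacent 5S rRNA segment). AraC represses the promoter in the absence of L-arabinose and activates it when the sugar is supplied, giving tunable expression. The insert, named HE-4, is a roughly 1.3 kb open reading frame that the automated annotation matches to E. coli K12 waaA (kdtA), the Kdo transferase that adds two Kdo residues from CMP-Kdo to lipid IV(A) during lipopolysaccharide biosynthesis. The associated publication concerns interchangeable domains between the Kdo transferases of E. coli and Haemophilus influenzae, so the name suggests that HE-4 may be a chimera of the two enzymes. However, the record does not state its exact composition or junctions, and no epitope or purification tags are annotated.
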