Addgene plasmid #36277: pHE-4
Depositing lab: Christian Raetz. Depositing organization: Duke University. Publication: Interchangeable domains in the Kdo transferases of Escherichia coli and Haemophilus influenzae. Chung HS, Raetz CR. Biochemistry. 2010 May 18;49(19):4126-37. 10.1021/bi100343e PubMed 20394418.
Backbone
  Vector backbone: pBAD33.1
Growth in bacteria
  Bacterial resistance: Chloramphenicol, 25 μg/mL
  Growth temperature: 37°C
  Growth strain: XL1 Blue
  Copy number: Unknown
Gene/Insert
  Gene/Insert name: HE-4
Terms and licenses: Academic/Nonprofit Terms; Industry Terms: Not Available to Industry
How to cite: pHE-4 was a gift from Christian Raetz (Addgene plasmid # 36277 ; http://n2t.net/addgene:36277 ; RRID:Addgene_36277)
