>Addgene plasmid #36277 | pHE-4 | addgene partial sequence | sequence record 47479 | pBAD-Fwd
TACCCGTTTTTTTGGGCTAGCGAATTCGAGCTCGGTACCCGGGGATCCTCTAGAAATAATTTTGTTTAAC
TTTAAGAAGGAGATATACATATGTGGCGTTTTTTTTATACCAGCTTGCTTTTAATTTGCCAGCCGTTGAT
ATTGTGTTTTATTGGCTTGCTCAGTGTTAAATCTCCACGTTATCGTCAGCGTTTGGGTGAACGTTACGGT
TTTTACCGCCATCCGCTAAAACCAGGCGGCATTATGCTGCACTCCGTCTCCGTCGGTGAAACTCTGGCGG
CAATCCCGTTGGTGCGCGCGCTGCGTCATCGTTATCCTGATTTACCGATTACCGTAACAACCATGACGCC
AACCGGTTCGGAGCGCGTACAATCGGCTTTCGGGAAGGATGTTCAGCACGTTTATCTGCCGTATGATCTG
CCCGATGCACTCAACCGTTTCCTGAATAAAGTCGACCCTAAACTGGTGTTGATTATGGAAACCGAACTAT
GGCCTAACCTGATTGCGGCGCTACATAAACGTAAAATTCCGCTGGTGATCGCTAACGCGCGACTCTCTGC
CCGCTCGGCCGCAGGTTATGCCAAACTGGGTAAATTCGTCCGTCGCTTGCTGCGTCGTATTACGCTGATT
GCTGCGCAAAATGAAGAAGATGGTGCACGTTTTGTGGCGCTGGGCGCAAAAAATAATCAGGTGACCGTTA
CCGGTAGCCTGAAATTCGATATTTCTGTAACGCCGCAGTTGGCTGCTAAAGCCGTGACGCTGCGCCGCCA
GTGGGCACCACACCGCCCGG
